>Addgene plasmid #127526 | INCTbiosyn-p35S-GFP(rc)13 | addgene full sequence | sequence record 250841 | Addgene NGS Result
GATTGTACTGAGAGTGCACCATATGCGGTGTGAAATACCGCACAGATGCGTAAGGAGAAAATACCGCATC
AGGCGCCATTCGCCATTCAGGCTGCGCAACTGTTGGGAAGGGCGATCGGTGCGGGCCTCTTCGCTATTAC
GCCAGCTGGCGAAAGGGGGATGTGCTGCAAGGCGATTAAGTTGGGTAACGCCAGGGTTTTCCCAGTCACG
ACGTTGTAAAACGACGGCCAGTGCCAAGCTTGCATGCCTGCAGGTCGACTCTAGAGGATCCCCTAATTCA
TCAAATTATAACTATATAGACCCTAATTTCATATGAGACTTTTCAACAAAGGGTAATATCCGGAAACCTC
CTCGGATTCCATTGCCCAGCTATCTGTCACTTTATTGTGAAGATAGTGGAAAAGGAAGGTGGCTCCTACA
AATGCCATCATTGCGATAAAGGAAAGGCCATCGTTGAAGATGCCTCTGCCGACAGTGGTCCCAAAGATGG
ACCCCCACCCACGAGGAGCATCGTGGAAAAAGAAGACGTTCCAACCACGTCTTCAAAGCAAGTGGATTGA
TGTGATATCTCCACTGACGTAAGGGATGACGCACAATCCCACTATCCTTCGCAAGACCCTTCCTCTATAT
AAGGAAGTTCATTTCATTTGGAGAGGACTAACTGTGCCAAATTATCTTCCAAACTCCTAATCCAATTGCA
TACATTGTTGTTGTTTTTCCAGATCCAGTTGGTCCTGTAAATATAAGCAATCCATGTGAGTTTACTTGTA
CAGCTCGTCCATGCCGAGAGTGATCCCGGCGGCGGTCACGAACTCCAGCAGGACCATGTGATCGCGCTTC
TCGTTGGGGTCTTTGCTCAGGGCGGACTGGGTGCTCAGGTAGTGGTTGTCGGGCAGCAGCACGGGGCCGT
CGCCGATGGGGGTGTTCTGCTGGTAGTGGTCGGCGAGCTGCACGCTGCCGTCCTCGATGTTGTGGCGGAT
CTTGAAGTTCACCTTGATGCCGTTCTTCTGCTTGTCGGCCATGATATAGACGTTGTGGCTGTTGTAGTTG
TACTCCAGCTTGTGCCCCAGGATGTTGCCGTCCTCCTTGAAGTCGATGCCCTTCAGCTCGATGCGGTTCA
CCAGGGTGTCGCCCTCGAACTTCACCTCGGCGCGGGTCTTGTAGTTGCCGTCGTCCTTGAAGAAGATGGT
GCGCTCCTGGACGTAGCCTTCGGGCATGGCGGACTTGAAGAAGTCGTGCTGCTTCATGTGGTCGGGGTAG
CGGCTGAAGCACTGCACGCCGTAGGTGAAGGTGGTCACGAGGGTGGGCCAGGGCACGGGCAGCTTGCCGG
TGGTGCAGATGAACTTCAGGGTCAGCTTGCCGTAGGTGGCATCGCCCTCGCCCTCGCCGGACACGCTGAA
CTTGTGGCCGTTTACGTCGCCGTCCAGCTCGACCAGGATGGGCACCACCCCGGTGAACAGCTCCTCGCCC
TTGCTCACCATTATTCGGAGTTGTATTTATGTTACTAAAACAACTGGTCAAGTTCTACAAATACAACCGT
TATTGGAATTTCCCCGATCGTTCAAACATTTGGCAATAAAGTTTCTTAAGATTGAATCCTGTTGCCGGTC
TTGCGATGATTATCATATAATTTCTGTTGAATTACGTTAAGCATGTAATATTTAACATGTAATGCATGAC
GTTATTTATGAGATGGGTTTTTATGATTAGAGTCCCGCAATTATACATTTAATACGCGATAGAAAACAAA
ATATCGCGCGCAAACTTGGATAAATTATCGCGCGCGGTGTCATCTATGAGGACTAGATCGGGGTACCGAG
CTCGAATTCGTAATCATGTCATAGCTGTTTCCTGTGTGAAATTGTTATCCGCTCACAATTCCACACAACA
TACGAGCCGGAAGCATAAAGTGTAAAGCCTGGGGTGCCTAATGAGTGAGCTAACTCACATTAATTGCGTT
GCGCTCACTGCCCGCTTTCCAGTCGGGAAACCTGTCGTGCCAGCTGCATTAATGAATCGGCCAACGCGCG
GGGAGAGGCGGTTTGCGTATTGGGCGCTCTTCCGCTTCCTCGCTCACTGACTCGCTGCGCTCGGTCGTTC
GGCTGCGGCGAGCGGTATCAGCTCACTCAAAGGCGGTAATACGGTTATCCACAGAATCAGGGGATAACGC
AGGAAAGAACATGTGAGCAAAAGGCCAGCAAAAGGCCAGGAACCGTAAAAAGGCCGCGTTGCTGGCGTTT
TTCCATAGGCTCCGCCCCCCTGACGAGCATCACAAAAATCGACGCTCAAGTCAGAGGTGGCGAAACCCGA
CAGGACTATAAAGATACCAGGCGTTTCCCCCTGGAAGCTCCCTCGTGCGCTCTCCTGTTCCGACCCTGCC
GCTTACCGGATACCTGTCCGCCTTTCTCCCTTCGGGAAGCGTGGCGCTTTCTCATAGCTCACGCTGTAGG
TATCTCAGTTCGGTGTAGGTCGTTCGCTCCAAGCTGGGCTGTGTGCACGAACCCCCCGTTCAGCCCGACC
GCTGCGCCTTATCCGGTAACTATCGTCTTGAGTCCAACCCGGTAAGACACGACTTATCGCCACTGGCAGC
AGCCACTGGTAACAGGATTAGCAGAGCGAGGTATGTAGGCGGTGCTACAGAGTTCTTGAAGTGGTGGCCT
AACTACGGCTACACTAGAAGAACAGTATTTGGTATCTGCGCTCTGCTGAAGCCAGTTACCTTCGGAAAAA
GAGTTGGTAGCTCTTGATCCGGCAAACAAACCACCGCTGGTAGCGGTGGTTTTTTTGTTTGCAAGCAGCA
GATTACGCGCAGAAAAAAAGGATCTCAAGAAGATCCTTTGATCTTTTCTACGGGGTCTGACGCTCAGTGG
AACGAAAACTCACGTTAAGGGATTTTGGTCATGAGATTATCAAAAAGGATCTTCACCTAGATCCTTTTAA
ATTAAAAATGAAGTTTTAAATCAATCTAAAGTATATATGAGTAAACTTGGTCTGACAGTTACCAATGCTT
AATCAGTGAGGCACCTATCTCAGCGATCTGTCTATTTCGTTCATCCATAGTTGCCTGACTCCCCGTCGTG
TAGATAACTACGATACGGGAGGGCTTACCATCTGGCCCCAGTGCTGCAATGATACCGCGAGACCCACGCT
CACCGGCTCCAGATTTATCAGCAATAAACCAGCCAGCCGGAAGGGCCGAGCGCAGAAGTGGTCCTGCAAC
TTTATCCGCCTCCATCCAGTCTATTAATTGTTGCCGGGAAGCTAGAGTAAGTAGTTCGCCAGTTAATAGT
TTGCGCAACGTTGTTGCCATTGCTACAGGCATCGTGGTGTCACGCTCGTCGTTTGGTATGGCTTCATTCA
GCTCCGGTTCCCAACGATCAAGGCGAGTTACATGATCCCCCATGTTGTGCAAAAAAGCGGTTAGCTCCTT
CGGTCCTCCGATCGTTGTCAGAAGTAAGTTGGCCGCAGTGTTATCACTCATGGTTATGGCAGCACTGCAT
AATTCTCTTACTGTCATGCCATCCGTAAGATGCTTTTCTGTGACTGGTGAGTACTCAACCAAGTCATTCT
GAGAATAGTGTATGCGGCGACCGAGTTGCTCTTGCCCGGCGTCAATACGGGATAATACCGCGCCACATAG
CAGAACTTTAAAAGTGCTCATCATTGGAAAACGTTCTTCGGGGCGAAAACTCTCAAGGATCTTACCGCTG
TTGAGATCCAGTTCGATGTAACCCACTCGTGCACCCAACTGATCTTCAGCATCTTTTACTTTCACCAGCG
TTTCTGGGTGAGCAAAAACAGGAAGGCAAAATGCCGCAAAAAAGGGAATAAGGGCGACACGGAAATGTTG
AATACTCATACTCTTCCTTTTTCAATATTATTGAAGCATTTATCAGGGTTATTGTCTCATGAGCGGATAC
ATATTTGAATGTATTTAGAAAAATAAACAAATAGGGGTTCCGCGCACATTTCCCCGAAAAGTGCCACCTG
ACGTCTAAGAAACCATTATTATCATGACATTAACCTATAAAAATAGGCGTATCACGAGGCCCTTTCGTCT
CGCGCGTTTCGGTGATGACGGTGAAAACCTCTGACACATGCAGCTCCCGGAGACGGTCACAGCTTGTCTG
TAAGCGGATGCCGGGAGCAGACAAGCCCGTCAGGGCGCGTCAGCGGGTGTTGGCGGGTGTCGGGGCTGGC
TTAACTATGCGGCATCAGAGCA
Features (pLannotate 1.2.2; 17 found; start..end, strand, type, name):
     79..233     -  CDS            lacZα (fragment): LacZα fragment of β-galactosidase; lacZ fragment
    236..273     -  misc_feature   MCS (fragment): pUC18/19 multiple cloning site
    314..658     +  promoter       CaMV 35S promoter: strong constitutive promoter from cauliflower mosaic virus
    611..657     +  promoter       minimal CaMV 35S promoter: minimal 35S promoter from cauliflower mosaic virus
    694..759     -  CDS            comGA (fragment): COMGA_BACSU - Also known as comG1. Experimental evidence at protein level: Swiss-Prot protein existence level 1. Required for uptake of DNA by competent cells. From Bacillus subtilis (strain 168).
    762..1481    -  CDS            EGFP: the original enhanced GFP (Yang et al., 1996) mammalian codon-optimized
   1556..1798    +  terminator     NOS terminator: nopaline synthase terminator and poly(A) signal
   1811..1829    -  misc_feature   MCS (fragment): pUC18/19 multiple cloning site
   1862..1878    -  protein_bind   lac operator: The lac repressor binds to the lac operator to inhibit transcription in E. coli. This inhibition can be relieved by adding lactose or isopropyl-β-D-thiogalactopyranoside (IPTG). lac repressor encoded by lacI
   1886..1916    -  promoter       lac promoter: promoter for the E. coli lac operon
   1931..1952    -  protein_bind   CAP binding site: CAP binding activates transcription in the presence of cAMP. E. coli catabolite activator protein
   1965..2057    -  CDS            lacI (fragment): lac repressor; lacI; The lac repressor binds to the lac operator to inhibit transcription in E. coli. This inhibition can be relieved by adding lactose or isopropyl-β-D-thiogalactopyranoside (IPTG).
   2240..2828    -  rep_origin     ori: high-copy-number ColE1/pMB1/pBR322/pUC origin of replication
   2999..3859    -  CDS            AmpR: β-lactamase; bla; confers resistance to ampicillin, carbenicillin, and related antibiotics
   3860..3964    -  promoter       AmpR promoter: bla
   4059..4094    +  CDS            rop (fragment): Rop protein, which maintains plasmids at low copy number; rop
   4196..73      +  misc_feature   bom (fragment) (across the origin): basis of mobility region from pBR322
