[The description below was written by a language model from this plasmid's Addgene catalogue record and pLannotate feature annotations shown in this document.]
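Description:
INCTbiosyn-p35S-GFP(rc)13 is a plant expression "switch" reporter plasmid built on the pUC18 backbone. It is about 4.2 kb in the sequenced record. In E. coli it is maintained at high copy through the ColE1/pUC-type origin and selected with ampicillin via the β-lactamase gene. Remnants of the pUC lacZα region, lac promoter/operator and split multiple cloning site flank the insert. This is consistent with the depositor's note that the whole cassette of roughly 1.5 kb was synthesized and placed into the backbone.

The cassette has a forward-oriented CaMV 35S promoter, a strong constitutive plant promoter. It is followed by an EGFP coding sequence in reverse-complement orientation and then a forward-oriented nopaline synthase (NOS) terminator. According to the catalogue entry, the inverted EGFP is bracketed by the attB and attP attachment sites of serine integrase 13. The automated annotation does not label these sites. The short "comGA fragment" hit between the promoter and EGFP lies where one of them would be expected, and it is probably a spurious match rather than a functional gene fragment.

As supplied, the promoter reads through the antisense strand of EGFP and no fluorescent protein is made. When integrase 13 is provided, recombination between attB and attP should invert the intervening segment. EGFP is then in sense orientation relative to the promoter and terminator, and fluorescence switches on. The plasmid therefore serves as an OFF-to-ON reporter for testing integrase 13 activity as a genetic switch in plant cells. The record lists Arabidopsis thaliana as the associated species. The plasmid belongs to a set of integrase-controlled switches designed for eukaryotic cells.
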