Addgene plasmid #127526: INCTbiosyn-p35S-GFP(rc)13
Purpose: Plasmid has a CaMV 35S promoter in a forward sequence orientation and an inverted EGFP coding sequence (reverse complement) flanked by attB and attP integrase 13 attachment sites.
Depositing lab: Martin Bonamino. Depositing organization: Instituto Nacional de Cancer (INCA). Publication: Genetic switches designed for eukaryotic cells and controlled by serine integrases. Gomide MS, Sales TT, Barros LRC, Limia CG, de Oliveira MA, Florentino LH, Barros LMG, Robledo ML, Jose GPC, Almeida MSM, Lima RN, Rehen SK, Lacorte C, Melo EO, Murad AM, Bonamino MH, Coelho CM, Rech E. Commun Biol. 2020 May 22;3(1):255. doi: 10.1038/s42003-020-0971-8. PubMed 32444777.
Backbone
  Vector backbone: pUC18
  Vector type: Plant Expression
Growth in bacteria
  Bacterial resistance: Ampicillin, 100 μg/mL
  Growth temperature: 37°C
  Growth strain: DH5alpha
  Copy number: High Copy
Gene/Insert
  Gene/Insert name: EGFP reverse complement coding sequence flanked by attB/attP Integrase 13 attachment sites. (alt name: Switch vector INT 13)
  Species: A. thaliana (mustard weed)
  Insert size (bp): 1537
  Cloning method: Unknown
Terms and licenses: Academic/Nonprofit Terms; Industry Terms: Not Available to Industry
Depositor comments: The whole insert (promoter, CDS and terminator) was synthesized and cloned into backbone plasmid. The CaMV 35S promoter sequence is derived from iGEM registry (BBa_K1547006); the EGFP coding sequence from Chiu, W. et al. Curr. Biol. 6, 325-330 (1996); the attB/P integrase 13 attachment sites sequences from Yang, L. et al. Nat. Methods 11, 1261-1266 (2014); and the NOS terminator sequence from pBI426 plasmid of Datla, R.S., et al. Gene 101, 239-246 (1991).
How to cite: INCTbiosyn-p35S-GFP(rc)13 was a gift from Martin Bonamino (Addgene plasmid # 127526 ; http://n2t.net/addgene:127526 ; RRID:Addgene_127526)
